>Addgene plasmid #66050 | DVA_EB | depositor full sequence | sequence record 114317 | DVA_EB sequence 2606 bps
GCTTATGTCTTCTGCACCATATGCGGTGTGAAATACCGCACAGATGCGTAAGGAGAAAATACCGCATCAG
GCGCCATTCGCCATTCAGGCTGCGCAACTGTTGGGAAGGGCGATCGGTGCGGGCCTCTTCGCTATTACGC
CAGCTGGCGAAAGGGGGATGTGCTGCAAGGCGATTAAGTTGGGTAACGCCAGGGTTTTCCCAGTCACGAC
GTTGTAAAACGACGGCCAGTGAATTCGAGCTCGGTACCCGGGGATCCTCTAGAGTCGACCTGCAGGCATG
CAAGCTTGGCGTAATCATGGTCATAGCTGTTTCCTGTGTGAAATTGTTATCCGCTCACAATTCCACACAA
CATACGAGCCGGAAGCATAAAGTGTAAAGCCTGGGGTGCCTAATGAGTGAGCTAACTCACATTAATTGCG
TTGCGCTCACTGCCCGCTTTCCAGTCGGGAAACCTGTCGTGCCAGCTGCATTAATGAATCGGCCAACGCG
CGGGGAAGACGTTACTAGAGACCTACTAGTAGCGGCCGCTGCAGGCTTCCTCGCTCACTGACTCGCTGCG
CTCGGTCGTTCGGCTGCGGCGAGCGGTATCAGCTCACTCAAAGGCGGTAATACGGTTATCCACAGAATCA
GGGGATAACGCAGGAAAGAACATGTGAGCAAAAGGCCAGCAAAAGGCCAGGAACCGTAAAAAGGCCGCGT
TGCTGGCGTTTTTCCACAGGCTCCGCCCCCCTGACGAGCATCACAAAAATCGACGCTCAAGTCAGAGGTG
GCGAAACCCGACAGGACTATAAAGATACCAGGCGTTTCCCCCTGGAAGCTCCCTCGTGCGCTCTCCTGTT
CCGACCCTGCCGCTTACCGGATACCTGTCCGCCTTTCTCCCTTCGGGAAGCGTGGCGCTTTCTCATAGCT
CACGCTGTAGGTATCTCAGTTCGGTGTAGGTCGTTCGCTCCAAGCTGGGCTGTGTGCACGAACCCCCCGT
TCAGCCCGACCGCTGCGCCTTATCCGGTAACTATCGTCTTGAGTCCAACCCGGTAAGACACGACTTATCG
CCACTGGCAGCAGCCACTGGTAACAGGATTAGCAGAGCGAGGTATGTAGGCGGTGCTACAGAGTTCTTGA
AGTGGTGGCCTAACTACGGCTACACTAGAAGAACAGTATTTGGTATCTGCGCTCTGCTGAAGCCAGTTAC
CTTCGGAAAAAGAGTTGGTAGCTCTTGATCCGGCAAACAAACCACCGCTGGTAGCGGTGGTTTTTTTGTT
TGCAAGCAGCAGATTACGCGCAGAAAAAAAGGATCTCAAGAAGATCCTTTGATCTTTTCTACGGGGTCTG
ACGCTCAGTGGAACGAAAACTCACGTTAAGGGATTTTGGTCATGAGATTATCAAAAAGGATCTTCACCTA
GATCCTTTTAAATTAAAAATGAAGTTTTAAATCAATCTAAAGTATATATGAGTAAACTTGGTCTGACAGT
TACCAATGCTTAATCAGTGAGGCACCTATCTCAGCGATCTGTCTATTTCGTTCATCCATAGTTGCCTGAC
TCCCCGTCGTGTAGATAACTACGATACGGGAGGGCTTACCATCTGGCCCCAGTGCTGCAATGATACCGCG
CGACCCACGCTCACCGGCTCCAGATTTATCAGCAATAAACCAGCCAGCCGGAAGGGCCGAGCGCAGAAGT
GGTCCTGCAACTTTATCCGCCTCCATCCAGTCTATTAATTGTTGCCGGGAAGCTAGAGTAAGTAGTTCGC
CAGTTAATAGTTTGCGCAACGTTGTTGCCATTGCTACAGGCATCGTGGTGTCACGCTCGTCGTTTGGTAT
GGCTTCATTCAGCTCCGGTTCCCAACGATCAAGGCGAGTTACATGATCCCCCATGTTGTGCAAAAAAGCG
GTTAGCTCCTTCGGTCCTCCGATCGTTGTCAGAAGTAAGTTGGCCGCAGTGTTATCACTCATGGTTATGG
CAGCACTGCATAATTCTCTTACTGTCATGCCATCCGTAAGATGCTTTTCTGTGACTGGTGAGTACTCAAC
CAAGTCATTCTGAGAATAGTGTATGCGGCGACCGAGTTGCTCTTGCCCGGCGTCAATACGGGATAATACC
GCGCCACATAGCAGAACTTTAAAAGTGCTCATCATTGGAAAACGTTCTTCGGGGCGAAAACTCTCAAGGA
TCTTACCGCTGTTGAGATCCAGTTCGATGTAACCCACTCGTGCACCCAACTGATCTTCAGCATCTTTTAC
TTTCACCAGCGTTTCTGGGTGAGCAAAAACAGGAAGGCAAAATGCCGCAAAAAAGGGAATAAGGGCGACA
CGGAAATGTTGAATACTCATACTCTTCCTTTTTCAATATTATTGAAGCATTTATCAGGGTTATTGTCTCA
TGAGCGGATACATATTTGAATGTATTTAGAAAAATAAACAAATAGGGGTTCCGCGCACATTTCCCCGAAA
AGTGCCACCTGACGTCTAAGAAACCATTATTATCATGACATTAACCTATAAAAATAGGCGTATCACGAGG
CAGAATTTCAGATAAAAAAAATCCTTAGCTTTCGCTAAGGATGATTTCTGGAATTCGCGGCCGCTTCTAG
AGACTAGTGGGTCTCA
Features (pLannotate 1.2.2; 13 found; start..end, strand, type, name):
     13..71      +  misc_feature   bom (fragment): basis of mobility region from pBR322
     77..234     -  CDS            lacZα (fragment): LacZα fragment of β-galactosidase; lacZ fragment
    231..287     +  misc_feature   MCS: pUC18/19 multiple cloning site
    324..340     -  protein_bind   lac operator: The lac repressor binds to the lac operator to inhibit transcription in E. coli. This inhibition can be relieved by adding lactose or isopropyl-β-D-thiogalactopyranoside (IPTG). lac repressor encoded by lacI
    348..378     -  promoter       lac promoter: promoter for the E. coli lac operon
    393..414     -  protein_bind   CAP binding site: CAP binding activates transcription in the presence of cAMP. E. coli catabolite activator protein
    427..496     -  CDS            lacI (fragment): lac repressor; lacI; The lac repressor binds to the lac operator to inhibit transcription in E. coli. This inhibition can be relieved by adding lactose or isopropyl-β-D-thiogalactopyranoside (IPTG).
    514..534     +  misc_feature   BioBrick suffix: universal suffix for all parts
    711..1299    -  rep_origin     ori: high-copy-number ColE1/pMB1/pBR322/pUC origin of replication
   1470..2330    -  CDS            AmpR: β-lactamase; bla; confers resistance to ampicillin, carbenicillin, and related antibiotics
   2331..2435    -  promoter       AmpR promoter: bla
   2525..2568    -  terminator     bacterial terminator: putative bacterial transcription terminator
   2571..2592    +  misc_feature   BioBrick prefix: BioBrick prefix for parts that do not start with "ATG"
