[The description below was written by a language model from this plasmid's Addgene catalogue record and pLannotate feature annotations shown in this document.]
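Description:
DVA_EB is an empty destination vector from the CIDAR MoClo (modular cloning) system for hierarchical DNA assembly in E. coli. It is a small plasmid of about 2.6 kb, built on the DVA backbone, which the record describes as derived from the BioBrick vector pSB1A2 with an illegal restriction site corrected. It replicates from a ColE1/pMB1/pUC-type origin that the annotation classes as high copy, although the catalogue lists copy number as unknown. Selection is with ampicillin through a β-lactamase gene driven by its native bla promoter. Remnants of the BioBrick lineage are visible as the prefix and suffix sequences on either side of the cloning region, along with a putative bacterial terminator next to the prefix.

The plasmid carries no gene insert. In its place is a lacZα screening cassette, written in the record as [E:LacZa:B], meaning the cassette sits between the MoClo fusion sites designated E and B. The annotated cassette comprises a CAP binding site, the lac promoter and operator, a pUC-type multiple cloning site and a lacZα fragment, plus short carried-over fragments of lacI and the pBR322 bom region. In MoClo workflows, a Type IIS restriction-ligation reaction removes the lacZα cassette and replaces it with a part or assembled unit whose overhangs match the E and B sites. Successful assemblies can then be told apart from unmodified vector by blue/white screening in an α-complementing host. The feature table does not annotate the Type IIS recognition sites or the fusion-site overhangs themselves, so neither the enzyme used nor the assembly level this vector serves is stated in the record.
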