Addgene plasmid #66050: DVA_EB
Purpose: (Empty Backbone) MoClo Destination Vector: (based on pSB1A2 with fixed illegal site) [E:LacZa:B]
Depositing lab: Douglas Densmore. Depositing organization: Boston University Main Campus. Publication: CIDAR MoClo: Improved MoClo Assembly Standard and New E. coli Part Library Enable Rapid Combinatorial Design for Synthetic and Traditional Biology. Iverson SV, Haddock TL, Beal J, Densmore DM. ACS Synth Biol. 2016 Jan 15;5(1):99-103. doi: 10.1021/acssynbio.5b00124. Epub 2015 Nov 4. PubMed 26479688.
Backbone
  Vector backbone: DVA
  Vector type: Synthetic Biology ; Destination Vector
Growth in bacteria
  Bacterial resistance: Ampicillin, 100 μg/mL
  Growth temperature: 37°C
  Growth strain: DH5alpha
  Copy number: Unknown
Gene/Insert
  Gene/Insert name: None
  Species: Synthetic
  Cloning method: Unknown
Terms and licenses: Academic/Nonprofit Terms; Industry Terms: Not Available to Industry
How to cite: DVA_EB was a gift from Douglas Densmore (Addgene plasmid # 66050 ; http://n2t.net/addgene:66050 ; RRID:Addgene_66050)
