>Addgene plasmid #66050 | DVA_EB | addgene partial sequence | sequence record 114316 | MoCloR 5'-gccacctgacgtctaagaaacc-3'
ATAGGCGTATCACGAGGCAGAATTTCAGATAAAAAAAATCCTTAGCTTTCGCTAAGGATGATTTCTGGAA
TTCGCGGCCGCTTCTAGAGACTAGTGGGTCTCAGCTTATGTCTTCTGCACCATATGCGGTGTGAAATACC
GCACAGATGCGTAAGGAGAAAATACCGCATCAGGCGCCATTCGCCATTCAGGCTGCGCAACTGTTGGGAA
GGGCGATCGGTGCGGGCCTCTTCGCTATTACGCCAGCTGGCGAAAGGGGGATGTGCTGCAAGGCGATTAA
GTTGGGTAACGCCAGGGTTTTCCCAGTCACGACGTTGTAAAACGACGGCCAGTGAATTCGAGCTCGGTAC
CCGGGGATCCTCTAGAGTCGACCTGCAGGCATGCAAGCTTGGCGTAATCATGGTCATAGCTGTTTCCTGT
GTGAAATTGTTATCCGCTCACAATTCCACACAACATACGAGCCGGAAGCATAAAGTGTAAAGCCTGGGGT
GCCTAATGAGTGAGCTAACTCACATTAATTGCGTTGCGCTCACTGCCCGCTTTCCAGTCGGGAAACCTGT
CGTGCCAGCTGCATTAATGAATCGGCCAACGCGCGGGGAAGACGTTACTAGAGACCTACTAGTAGCGGCC
GCTGCAGGCTTCCTCGCTCACTGACTCGCTGCGCTCGGTCGTTCGGCTGCGGCGAGCGGTATCAGCTCAC
TCAAAGGCGGTAATACGGTTATCCACAGAATCAGGGGATAACGCAGGAAAGAACATGTGAGCAAAAGGCC
AGCAA
